Addgene plasmid #177360: AAV-hSyn-TetRC-2A-Tomato-bGHpA;U6_BsaI-sgRNA
Purpose: AAV expression of Chimeric guide for SaCas9 and reverse tetracycline-controlled transactivator for doxycycline controlled expression from Synapsin promoter
Depositing lab: Naoki Yamamoto. Depositing organization: Hoshi University. Publication: Engineering of AAV-Mediated in Vivo Targeted DNA Methylation Editing System via Staphylococcus Aureus Derived Cas9-SunTag. Yamamoto N, Morita S, Hatada I, Ideta-Otsuka M, Tamura H, Narita M, Igarashi K. Research Square [Preprint] 2021. doi: 10.21203/rs.3.rs-1065603/v1.
Backbone
  Vector backbone: pX602-AAV-TBG__NLS-SaCas9-NLS-HA-OLLAS-bGHpA;U6__BsaI-sgRNA
  Backbone manufacturer: Addgene
  Backbone size w/o insert (bp): 2597
  Total vector size (bp): 6189
  Vector type: Mammalian Expression, AAV
Growth in bacteria
  Bacterial resistance: Ampicillin, 100 μg/mL
  Growth temperature: 37°C
  Growth strain: NEB Stable
  Copy number: High Copy
Gene/Insert 1
  Gene/Insert name: tdTomato
  Species: Synthetic
  Insert size (bp): 3320
  Promoter: Synapsine promoter
  Tag / fusion protein: P2A (C terminal on insert); a tetracycline-controlled transactivator (tTA) (C terminal on insert)
  Cloning method: Gateway Cloning
  Sequencing primers: 5′ AGATGGTCGCGCCCGTGCCCCCCTAT; 3′ ACGTGAAGCACCCCGC
Gene/Insert 2
  Gene/Insert name: Chimeric guide for SaCas9
  Species: Staphylococcus aureus
  Insert size (bp): 101
  Promoter: U6 promoter
  Cloning method: Gateway Cloning
  Sequencing primers: 5′ ACGTGAAGCACCCCGC; 3′ cctatttcccatgattccttcat
Terms and licenses: Academic/Nonprofit Terms; Industry Terms: Not Available to Industry
Depositor comments: Please visit https://doi.org/10.21203/rs.3.rs-1065603/v1 for preprint.
How to cite: AAV-hSyn-TetRC-2A-Tomato-bGHpA;U6_BsaI-sgRNA was a gift from Naoki Yamamoto (Addgene plasmid # 177360 ; http://n2t.net/addgene:177360 ; RRID:Addgene_177360)
