[The description below was written by a language model from this plasmid's Addgene catalogue record and pLannotate feature annotations shown in this document.]
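Description:
AAV-hSyn-TetRC-2A-Tomato-bGHpA;U6_BsaI-sgRNA is an AAV transfer plasmid of about 6.2 kb, derived from the pX602 SaCas9/sgRNA backbone, in which the original Cas9 expression unit has been replaced by a neuron-targeted transactivator and reporter cassette. It is maintained in E. coli through a high-copy ColE1/pUC-type origin with ampicillin selection (AmpR under its own promoter), and an f1 origin is also present. The payload lies between AAV2 inverted terminal repeats, which allow it to be packaged into recombinant AAV. The right-hand ITR is annotated in full, while the left one appears only as two short fragments, which may reflect the partial NGS-derived sequence record rather than a true truncation.

Two expression units lie between the ITRs. The human synapsin I promoter, which confers neuron-specific expression, drives a reverse tetracycline transactivator (annotated as rtTA3 with a VP16-derived minimal activation domain). This is joined through a P2A self-cleaving peptide to tdTomato and terminated by the bGH polyadenylation signal, so transduced neurons produce the transactivator and a red fluorescent marker as separate proteins from one transcript. The catalogue tag field refers to tTA, but the stated purpose and the feature table both indicate the reverse, doxycycline-activated form. On the opposite strand, a human U6 Pol III promoter drives the Staphylococcus aureus Cas9 guide RNA scaffold, with BsaI sites for inserting a spacer, according to the construct name.

The plasmid carries no Cas9 itself. It is intended to supply the sgRNA and doxycycline-dependent control of Tet-responsive components delivered separately, in the context of an AAV-based SaCas9-SunTag system for targeted DNA methylation editing in vivo.
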