Features (pLannotate 1.2.2; 17 found; start..end, strand, type, name):
     12..39      +  repeat_region  AAV2 ITR (fragment): inverted terminal repeat of adeno-associated virus serotype 2 inverted
     68..95      +  repeat_region  AAV2 ITR (fragment): inverted terminal repeat of adeno-associated virus serotype 2 inverted
    149..596     +  promoter       hSyn promoter: human synapsin I promoter; confers neuron-specific expression (Kügler et al., 2003)
    609..1306    +  CDS            rtTA3 (fragment): reverse tetracycline transactivator 3 activates expression from Tet-responsive promoters in the presence of doxycycline
   1236..1346    +  CDS            VP48: 3 tandem repeats of the minimal activation domain of herpes simplex virus VP16 (Cheng et al., 2013)
   1419..2846    +  CDS            tdTomato: tdTomato is a basic (constitutively fluorescent) orange fluorescent protein published in 2004, derived from Discosoma sp.. It is reported to be a somewhat slowly-maturing tandem dimer with low acid sensitivity.
   2880..2991    +  polyA_signal   bGH poly(A) signal: bovine growth hormone polyadenylation signal
   3099..3174    -  misc_RNA       Sa gRNA scaffold: guide RNA scaffold for the Staphylococcus aureus CRISPR/Cas9 system
   3203..3443    -  promoter       U6 promoter: RNA polymerase III promoter for human U6 snRNA
   3453..3593    +  repeat_region  AAV2 ITR: inverted terminal repeat of adeno-associated virus serotype 2 inverted
   3598..3649    -  misc_feature   bom (fragment): basis of mobility region from pBR322
   3668..4123    +  rep_origin     f1 ori (sequence partly withheld): f1 bacteriophage origin of replication; arrow indicates direction of (+) strand synthesis
   4124..4173    -  misc_feature   bom (fragment): basis of mobility region from pBR322
   4275..4310    -  CDS            rop (fragment): Rop protein, which maintains plasmids at low copy number; rop
   4405..4509    +  promoter       AmpR promoter: bla
   4510..5370    +  CDS            AmpR: β-lactamase; bla; confers resistance to ampicillin, carbenicillin, and related antibiotics
   5541..6129    +  rep_origin     ori: high-copy-number ColE1/pMB1/pBR322/pUC origin of replication
>Addgene plasmid #177360 | AAV-hSyn-TetRC-2A-Tomato-bGHpA;U6_BsaI-sgRNA | addgene full sequence | sequence record 353669 | Addgene Partial NGS Result
CCTGCAGGCAGCTGCGCGCTCGCTCGCTCACTGAGGCCGCCCGGGCGTCGGGCGACCTTTGGTCGCCCGG
CCTCAGTGAGCGAGCGAGCGCGCAGAGAGGGAGTGGCCAACTCCATCACTAGGGGTTCCTGCGGCCTCTA
GACTCGAGAGTGCAAGTGGGTTTTAGGACCAGGATGAGGCGGGGTGGGGGTGCCTACCTGACGACCGACC
CCGACCCACTGGACAAGCACCCAACCCCCATTCCCCAAATTGCGCATCCCCTATCAGAGAGGGGGAGGGG
AAACAGGATGCGGCGAGGCGCGTGCGCACTGCCAGCTTCAGCACCGCGGACAGTGCCTTCGCCCCCGCCT
GGCGGCGCGCGCCACCGCCGCCTCAGCACTGAAGGCGCGCTGACGTCACTCGCCGGTCCCCCGCAAACTC
CCCTTCCCGGCCACCTTGGTCGCGTCCGCGCCGCCGCCGGCCCAGCCGGACCGCACCACGCGAGGCGCGA
GATAGGGGGGCACGGGCGCGACCATCTGCGCTGCGGCGCCGGCGACTCAGCGCTGCCTCAGTCTGCGGTG
GGCAGCGGAGGAGTCGTGTCGTGCCTGAGAGCGCAGACCGGTGCCACCATGTCTAGACTGGACAAGAGCA
AAGTCATAAACGGAGCTCTGGAATTACTCAATGGTGTCGGTATCGAAGGCCTGACGACAAGGAAACTCGC
TCAAAAGCTGGGAGTTGAGCAGCCTACCCTGTACTGGCACGTGAAGAACAAGCGGGCCCTGCTCGATGCC
CTGCCAATCGAGATGCTGGACAGGCATCATACCCACTTCTGCCCCCTGGAAGGCGAGTCATGGCAAGACT
TTCTGCGGAACAACGCCAAGTCATACCGCTGTGCTCTCCTCTCACATCGCGACGGGGCTAAAGTGCATCT
CGGCACCCGCCCAACAGAGAAACAGTACGAAACCCTGGAAAATCAGCTCGCGTTCCTGTGTCAGCAAGGC
TTCTCCCTGGAGAACGCACTGTACGCTCTGTCCGCCGTGGGCCACTTTACACTGGGCTGCGTATTGGAGG
AACAGGAGCATCAAGTAGCAAAAGAGGAAAGAGAGACACCTACCACCGATTCTATGCCCCCACTTCTGAG
ACAAGCAATTGAGCTGTTCGACCGGCAGGGAGCCGAACCTGCCTTCCTTTTCGGCCTGGAACTAATCATA
TGTGGCCTGGAGAAACAGCTAAAGTGCGAAAGCGGCGGGCCGACCGACGCCCTTGACGATTTTGACTTAG
ACATGCTCCCAGCCGATGCCCTTGACGACTTTGACCTTGATATGCTGCCTGCTGACGCTCTTGACGATTT
TGACCTTGACATGCTCCCCGGGGGAAGCGGAGCTACTAACTTCAGCCTGCTGAAGCAGGCTGGAGACGTG
GAGGAGAACCCTGGACCTATGGTGAGCAAGGGCGAGGAGGTCATCAAAGAGTTCATGCGCTTCAAGGTGC
GCATGGAGGGCTCCATGAACGGCCACGAGTTCGAGATCGAGGGCGAGGGCGAGGGCCGCCCCTACGAGGG
CACCCAGACCGCCAAGCTGAAGGTGACCAAGGGCGGCCCCCTGCCCTTCGCCTGGGACATCCTGTCCCCC
CAGTTCATGTACGGCTCCAAGGCGTACGTGAAGCACCCCGCCGACATCCCCGATTACAAGAAGCTGTCCT
TCCCCGAGGGCTTCAAGTGGGAGCGCGTGATGAACTTCGAGGACGGCGGTCTGGTGACCGTGACCCAGGA
CTCCTCCCTGCAGGACGGCACGCTGATCTACAAGGTGAAGATGCGCGGCACCAACTTCCCCCCCGACGGC
CCCGTAATGCAGAAGAAGACCATGGGCTGGGAGGCCTCCACCGAGCGCCTGTACCCCCGCGACGGCGTGC
TGAAGGGCGAGATCCACCAGGCCCTGAAGCTGAAGGACGGCGGCCACTACCTGGTGGAGTTCAAGACCAT
CTACATGGCCAAGAAGCCCGTGCAACTGCCCGGCTACTACTACGTGGACACCAAGCTGGACATCACCTCC
CACAACGAGGACTACACCATCGTGGAACAGTACGAGCGCTCCGAGGGCCGCCACCACCTGTTCCTGGGGC
ATGGCACCGGCAGCACCGGCAGCGGCAGCTCCGGCACCGCCTCCTCCGAGGACAACAACATGGCCGTCAT
CAAAGAGTTCATGCGCTTCAAGGTGCGCATGGAGGGCTCCATGAACGGCCACGAGTTCGAGATCGAGGGC
GAGGGCGAGGGCCGCCCCTACGAGGGCACCCAGACCGCCAAGCTGAAGGTGACCAAGGGCGGCCCCCTGC
CCTTCGCCTGGGACATCCTGTCCCCCCAGTTCATGTACGGCTCCAAGGCGTACGTGAAGCACCCCGCCGA
CATCCCCGATTACAAGAAGCTGTCCTTCCCCGAGGGCTTCAAGTGGGAGCGCGTGATGAACTTCGAGGAC
GGCGGTCTGGTGACCGTGACCCAGGACTCCTCCCTGCAGGACGGCACGCTGATCTACAAGGTGAAGATGC
GCGGCACCAACTTCCCCCCCGACGGCCCCGTAATGCAGAAGAAGACCATGGGCTGGGAGGCCTCCACCGA
GCGCCTGTACCCCCGCGACGGCGTGCTGAAGGGCGAGATCCACCAGGCCCTGAAGCTGAAGGACGGCGGC
CACTACCTGGTGGAGTTCAAGACCATCTACATGGCCAAGAAGCCCGTGCAACTGCCCGGCTACTACTACG
TGGACACCAAGCTGGACATCACCTCCCACAACGAGGACTACACCATCGTGGAACAGTACGAGCGCTCCGA
GGGCCGCCACCACCTGTTCCTGTACGGCATGGACGAGCTGTACAAGTGAGAATTCCTAGAGCTCGCTGAT
CAGCCTCGACTGTGCCTTCTAGTTGCCAGCCATCTGTTGTTTGCCCCTCCCCCGTGCCTTCCTTGACCCT
GGAAGGTGCCACTCCCACTGTCCTTTCCTAATAAAATGAGGAAATTGCATCGCATTGTCTGAGTAGGTGT
CATTCTATTCTGGGGGGTGGGGTGGGGCAGGACAGCAAGGGGGAGGATTGGGAAGAGAATAGCAGGCATG
CTGGGGAGGTACCAAAAATCTCGCCAACAAGTTGACGAGATAAACACGGCATTTTGCCTTGTTTTAGTAG
ATTCTGTTTCCAGAGTACTAAAACTGAGACCTGCCGTGGTCTCCGGTGTTTCGTCCTTTCCACAAGATAT
ATAAAGCCAAGAAATCGAAATACTTTCAAGTTACGGTAAGCATATGATAGTCCATTTTAAAACATAATTT
TAAAACTGCAAACTACCCAAGAAATTATTACTTTCTACGTCACGTATTTTGTACTAATATCTTTGTGTTT
ACAGTCAAATTAATTCCAATTATCTCTCTAACAGCCTTGTATCGTATATGCAAATATGAAGGAATCATGG
GAAATAGGCCCTCAGCGGCCGCAGGAACCCCTAGTGATGGAGTTGGCCACTCCCTCTCTGCGCGCTCGCT
CGCTCACTGAGGCCGGGCGACCAAAGGTCGCCCGACGCCCGGGCTTTGCCCGGGCGGCCTCAGTGAGCGA
GCGAGCGCGCAGCTGCCTGCAGGGGCGCCTGATGCGGTATTTTCTCCTTACGCATCTGTGCGGTATTTCA
CACCGCATA
[95 nt withheld, positions 3650-3744]
T
[46 nt withheld, positions 3746-3791]
C
[141 nt withheld, positions 3793-3933]
CCTTTGACGTTGGAGTCCACGTTCTTT
[37 nt withheld, positions 3961-3997]
ACTCTATCTCGGGCTATTCTTTTGATTTATAAGGGATTTTGCCGATTTCGGTCTATTGGTTAAAAAATGA
GCTGATTTAACAAAAATTTAACGCGAATTTTAACAAAATATTAACGTTTACAATTTTATGGTGCACTCTC
AGTACAATCTGCTCTGATGCCGCATAGTTAAGCCAGCCCCGACACCCGCCAACACCCGCTGACGCGCCCT
GACGGGCTTGTCTGCTCCCGGCATCCGCTTACAGACAAGCTGTGACCGTCTCCGGGAGCTGCATGTGTCA
GAGGTTTTCACCGTCATCACCGAAACGCGCGAGACGAAAGGGCCTCGTGATACGCCTATTTTTATAGGTT
AATGTCATGATAATAATGGTTTCTTAGACGTCAGGTGGCACTTTTCGGGGAAATGTGCGCGGAACCCCTA
TTTGTTTATTTTTCTAAATACATTCAAATATGTATCCGCTCATGAGACAATAACCCTGATAAATGCTTCA
ATAATATTGAAAAAGGAAGAGTATGAGTATTCAACATTTCCGTGTCGCCCTTATTCCCTTTTTTGCGGCA
TTTTGCCTTCCTGTTTTTGCTCACCCAGAAACGCTGGTGAAAGTAAAAGATGCTGAAGATCAGTTGGGTG
CACGAGTGGGTTACATCGAACTGGATCTCAACAGCGGTAAGATCCTTGAGAGTTTTCGCCCCGAAGAACG
TTTTCCAATGATGAGCACTTTTAAAGTTCTGCTATGTGGCGCGGTATTATCCCGTATTGACGCCGGGCAA
GAGCAACTCGGTCGCCGCATACACTATTCTCAGAATGACTTGGTTGAGTACTCACCAGTCACAGAAAAGC
ATCTTACGGATGGCATGACAGTAAGAGAATTATGCAGTGCTGCCATAACCATGAGTGATAACACTGCGGC
CAACTTACTTCTGACAACGATCGGAGGACCGAAGGAGCTAACCGCTTTTTTGCACAACATGGGGGATCAT
GTAACTCGCCTTGATCGTTGGGAACCGGAGCTGAATGAAGCCATACCAAACGACGAGCGTGACACCACGA
TGCCTGTAGCAATGGCAACAACGTTGCGCAAACTATTAACTGGCGAACTACTTACTCTAGCTTCCCGGCA
ACAATTAATAGACTGGATGGAGGCGGATAAAGTTGCAGGACCACTTCTGCGCTCGGCCCTTCCGGCTGGC
TGGTTTATTGCTGATAAATCTGGAGCCGGTGAGCGTGGAAGCCGCGGTATCATTGCAGCACTGGGGCCAG
ATGGTAAGCCCTCCCGTATCGTAGTTATCTACACGACGGGGAGTCAGGCAACTATGGATGAACGAAATAG
ACAGATCGCTGAGATAGGTGCCTCACTGATTAAGCATTGGTAACTGTCAGACCAAGTTTACTCATATATA
CTTTAGATTGATTTAAAACTTCATTTTTAATTTAAAAGGATCTAGGTGAAGATCCTTTTTGATAATCTCA
TGACCAAAATCCCTTAACGTGAGTTTTCGTTCCACTGAGCGTCAGACCCCGTAGAAAAGATCAAAGGATC
TTCTTGAGATCCTTTTTTTCTGCGCGTAATCTGCTGCTTGCAAACAAAAAAACCACCGCTACCAGCGGTG
GTTTGTTTGCCGGATCAAGAGCTACCAACTCTTTTTCCGAAGGTAACTGGCTTCAGCAGAGCGCAGATAC
CAAATACTGTTCTTCTAGTGTAGCCGTAGTTAGGCCACCACTTCAAGAACTCTGTAGCACCGCCTACATA
CCTCGCTCTGCTAATCCTGTTACCAGTGGCTGCTGCCAGTGGCGATAAGTCGTGTCTTACCGGGTTGGAC
TCAAGACGATAGTTACCGGATAAGGCGCAGCGGTCGGGCTGAACGGGGGGTTCGTGCACACAGCCCAGCT
TGGAGCGAACGACCTACACCGAACTGAGATACCTACAGCGTGAGCTATGAGAAAGCGCCACGCTTCCCGA
AGGGAGAAAGGCGGACAGGTATCCGGTAAGCGGCAGGGTCGGAACAGGAGAGCGCACGAGGGAGCTTCCA
GGGGGAAACGCCTGGTATCTTTATAGTCCTGTCGGGTTTCGCCACCTCTGACTTGAGCGTCGATTTTTGT
GATGCTCGTCAGGGGGGCGGAGCCTATGGAAAAACGCCAGCAACGCGGCCTTTTTACGGTTCCTGGCCTT
TTGCTGGCCTTTTGCTCACATGT
